>Addgene plasmid #229780 | Bxb1-GA Donor_CAG | addgene full sequence | sequence record 461911 | Addgene NGS Result
CCATGGCCGGCTTGTCGACGACGGCGGACTCCGTCGTCAGGATCATCCGGATCCGGATCCGAAGTTCCTA
TTCCGAAGTTCCTATTCTCTAGAAAGTATAGGAACTTCATGATATTCGGCAAGCAGGCATCGACTAGTTA
ATTAAGCTAGCGCTGCAAGAACTCTTCCTCACGGATCCGAAGTTCCTATTCCGAAGTTCCTATTCTTCAA
ATAGTATAGGAACTTCAGCGCTCACTGGCCGTCGTTTTACAAAGGGCGAATTCACTGGCCGTCGTTTTAC
AACGTCGTGACTGGGAAAACCCTGGCGTTACCCAACTTAATCGCCTTGCAGCACATCCCCCTTTCGCCAG
CTGGCGTAATAGCGAAGAGGCCCGCACCGATCGCCCTTCCCAACAGTTGCGCAGCCTGAATGGCGAATGG
CGCCTGATGCGGTATTTTCTCCTTACGCATCTGTGCGGTATTTCACACCGCATA
[95 nt withheld, positions 475-569]
T
[46 nt withheld, positions 571-616]
C
[141 nt withheld, positions 618-758]
CCTTTGACGTTGGAGTCCACGTTCTTT
[37 nt withheld, positions 786-822]
ACTCTATCTCGGGCTATTCTTTTGATTTATAAGGGATTTTGCCGATTTCGGTCTATTGGTTAAAAAATGA
GCTGATTTAACAAAAATTTAACGCGAATTTTAACAAAATATTAACGTTTACAATTTTATGGTGCACTCTC
AGTACAATCTGCTCTGATGCCGCATAGTTAAGCCAGCCCCGACACCCGCCAACACCCGCTGACGCGCCCT
GACGGGCTTGTCTGCTCCCGGCATCCGCTTACAGACAAGCTGTGACCGTCTCCGGGAGCTGCATGTGTCA
GAGGTTTTCACCGTCATCACCGAAACGCGCGAGACGAAAGGGCCTCGTGATACGCCTATTTTTATAGGTT
AATGTCATGATAATAATGGTTTCTTAGACGTCAGGTGGCACTTTTCGGGGAAATGTGCGCGGAACCCCTA
TTTGTTTATTTTTCTAAATACATTCAAATATGTATCCGCTCATGAGACAATAACCCTGATAAATGCTTCA
ATAATATTGAAAAAGGAAGAGTATGAGTATTCAACATTTCCGTGTCGCCCTTATTCCCTTTTTTGCGGCA
TTTTGCCTTCCTGTTTTTGCTCACCCAGAAACGCTGGTGAAAGTAAAAGATGCTGAAGATCAGTTGGGTG
CACGAGTGGGTTACATCGAACTGGATCTCAACAGCGGTAAGATCCTTGAGAGTTTTCGCCCCGAAGAACG
TTTTCCAATGATGAGCACTTTTAAAGTTCTGCTATGTGGCGCGGTATTATCCCGTATTGACGCCGGGCAA
GAGCAACTCGGTCGCCGCATACACTATTCTCAGAATGACTTGGTTGAGTACTCACCAGTCACAGAAAAGC
ATCTTACGGATGGCATGACAGTAAGAGAATTATGCAGTGCTGCCATAACCATGAGTGATAACACTGCGGC
CAACTTACTTCTGACAACGATCGGAGGACCGAAGGAGCTAACCGCTTTTTTGCACAACATGGGGGATCAT
GTAACTCGCCTTGATCGTTGGGAACCGGAGCTGAATGAAGCCATACCAAACGACGAGCGTGACACCACGA
TGCCTGTAGCAATGGCAACAACGTTGCGCAAACTATTAACTGGCGAACTACTTACTCTAGCTTCCCGGCA
ACAATTAATAGACTGGATGGAGGCGGATAAAGTTGCAGGACCACTTCTGCGCTCGGCCCTTCCGGCTGGC
TGGTTTATTGCTGATAAATCTGGAGCCGGTGAGCGTGGGTCTCGCGGTATCATTGCAGCACTGGGGCCAG
ATGGTAAGCCCTCCCGTATCGTAGTTATCTACACGACGGGGAGTCAGGCAACTATGGATGAACGAAATAG
ACAGATCGCTGAGATAGGTGCCTCACTGATTAAGCATTGGTAACTGTCAGACCAAGTTTACTCATATATA
CTTTAGATTGATTTAAAACTTCATTTTTAATTTAAAAGGATCTAGGTGAAGATCCTTTTTGATAATCTCA
TGACCAAAATCCCTTAACGTGAGTTTTCGTTCCACTGAGCGTCAGACCCCGTAGAAAAGATCAAAGGATC
TTCTTGAGATCCTTTTTTTCTGCGCGTAATCTGCTGCTTGCAAACAAAAAAACCACCGCTACCAGCGGTG
GTTTGTTTGCCGGATCAAGAGCTACCAACTCTTTTTCCGAAGGTAACTGGCTTCAGCAGAGCGCAGATAC
CAAATACTGTTCTTCTAGTGTAGCCGTAGTTAGGCCACCACTTCAAGAACTCTGTAGCACCGCCTACATA
CCTCGCTCTGCTAATCCTGTTACCAGTGGCTGCTGCCAGTGGCGATAAGTCGTGTCTTACCGGGTTGGAC
TCAAGACGATAGTTACCGGATAAGGCGCAGCGGTCGGGCTGAACGGGGGGTTCGTGCACACAGCCCAGCT
TGGAGCGAACGACCTACACCGAACTGAGATACCTACAGCGTGAGCTATGAGAAAGCGCCACGCTTCCCGA
AGGGAGAAAGGCGGACAGGTATCCGGTAAGCGGCAGGGTCGGAACAGGAGAGCGCACGAGGGAGCTTCCA
GGGGGAAACGCCTGGTATCTTTATAGTCCTGTCGGGTTTCGCCACCTCTGACTTGAGCGTCGATTTTTGT
GATGCTCGTCAGGGGGGCGGAGCCTATGGAAAAACGCCAGCAACGCGGCCTTTTTACGGTTCCTGGCCTT
TTGCTGGCCTTTTGCTCACATGTTCTTTCCTGCGTTATCCCCTGATTCTGTGGATAACCGTATTACCGCC
TTTGAGTGAGCTGATACCGCTCGCCGCAGCCGAACGACCGAGCGCAGCGAGTCAGTGAGCGAGGAAGCGG
AAGAGCGCCCAATACGCAAACCGCCTCTCCCCGCGCGTTGGCCGATTCATTAATGCAGCTGGCACGACAG
GTTTCCCGACTGGAAAGCGGGCAGTGAGCGCAACGCAATTAATGTGAGTTAGCTCACTCATTAGGCACCC
CAGGCTTTACACTTTATGCTTCCGGCTCGTATGTTGTGTGGAATTGTGAGCGGATAACAATTTCACACAG
GAAACAGCTATGACCATGATTACGCCAAGCTTAATTCCCTCCCCAGCAGGCAGAAGTATGCAAAGCATGC
ATCTCAATTAGTCAGCAACCATAGTCCCGCCCCTAACTCCGCCCATCCCGCCCCTAACTCCGCCCAGTTC
CGCCCATTCTCCGCCCCATGGCTGACTAATTTTTTTTATTTATGCAGAGGCCGAGGCCGCCTCGGCCTCT
GAGCTATTCCAGAAGTAGTGAGGAGGCTTTTTTGGAGGCCTAGGCTTTTGCAAAAAGCTTTGCAAAGATG
GATAAAGTTTTAAACAGAGAGGAATCTTTGCAGCTAATGGACCTTCTAGGTCTTGAAAGGAGTGGGAATT
GGCTCCTACTGGAGTTCCGCGTTACATAACTTACGGTAAATGGCCCGCCTGGCTGACCGCCCAACGACCC
CCGCCCATTGACGTCAATAATGACGTATGTTCCCATAGTAACGCCAATAGGGACTTTCCATTGACGTCAA
TGGGTGGAGTATTTACGGTAAACTGCCCACTTGGCAGTACATCAAGTGTATCATATGCCAAGTACGCCCC
CTATTGACGTCAATGACGGTAAATGGCCCGCCTGGCATTATGCCCAGTACATGACCTTATGGGACTTTCC
TACTTGGCAGTACATCTACGTATTAGTCATCGCTATTACCATGGTCGAGGTGAGCCCCACGTTCTGCTTC
ACTCTCCCCATCTCCCCCCCCCCCCCCCCCCCAATTTTGTATTTATTTATTTTTTAATTATTTTGTGCAG
CGATGGGGGCGGGGGGGGGGGGGCGCGCGCCAGGCGGGGCGGGGCGGGGCGAGGGGCGGGGCGGGGCGAG
GCGGAGAGGTGCGGCGGCAGCCAATCAGAGCGGCGCGCTCCGAAAGTTTCCTTTTATGGCGAGGCGGCGG
CGGCGGCGGCCCTATAAAAAGCGAAGCGCGCGGCGGGCGGGAGTCGCTGCGCGCTGCCTTCGCCCCGTGC
CCCGCTCCGCCGCCGCCTCGCGCCGCCCGCCCCGGCTCTGACTGACCGCGTTACTCCCACAGGTGAGCGG
GCGGGACGGCCCTTCTCCTCCGGGCTGTAATTAGCGCTTGGTTTAATGACGGCTTGTTTCTTTTCTGTGG
CTGCGTGAAAGCCTTGAGGGGCTCCGGGAGGGCCCTTTGTGCGGGGGGAGCGGCTCGGGGGGTGCGTGCG
TGTGTGTGTGCGTGGGGAGCGCCGCGTGCGGCTCCGCGCTGCCCGGCGGCTGTGAGCGCTGCGGGCGCGG
CGCGGGGCTTTGTGCGCTCCGCAGTGTGCGCGAGGGGAGCGCGGCCGGGGGCGGTGCCCCGCGGTGCGGG
GGGGGCTGCGAGGGGAACAAAGGCTGCGTGCGGGGTGTGTGCGTGGGGGGGTGAGCAGGGGGTGTGGGCG
CGTCGGTCGGGCTGCAACCCCCCCTGCACCCCCCTCCCCGAGTTGCTGAGCACGGCCCGGCTTCGGGTGC
GGGGCTCCGTACGGGGCGTGGCGCGGGGCTCGCCGTGCCGGGCGGGGGGTGGCGGCAGGTGGGGGTGCCG
GGCGGGGCGGGGCCGCCTCGGGCCGGGGAGGGCTCGGGGGAGGGGCGCGGCGGCCCCCGGAGCGCCGGCG
GCTGTCGAGGCGCGGCGAGCCGCAGCCATTGCCTTTTATGGTAATCGTGCGAGAGGGCGCAGGGACTTCC
TTTGTCCCAAATCTGTGCGGAGCCGAAATCTGGGAGGCGCCGCCGCACCCCCTCTAGCGGGCGCGGGGCG
AAGCGGTGCGGCGCCGGCAGGAAGGAAATGGGCGGGGAGGGCCTTCGTGCGTCGCCGCGCCGCCGTCCCC
TTCTCCCTCTCCAGCCTCGGGGCTGTCCGCGGGGGGACGGCTGCCTTCGGGGGGGACGGGGCAGGGCGGG
GTTCGGCTTCTGGCGTGTGACCGGCGGCTCTAGAGCCTCTGCTAACCATGTTCATGCCTTCTTCTTTTTC
CTACAGCTCCTGGGCAACGTGCTGGTTATTGTGCTGTCTCATCATTTTGGCAAAGAATTCCGATCGCGCC
A
Features (pLannotate 1.2.2; 22 found; start..end, strand, type, name):
     61..108     +  protein_bind   FRT: FLP-mediated recombination occurs in the 8-bp core sequence TCTAGAAA (Turan and Bode, 2011). FLP recombinase from the Saccharomyces cerevisiae 2μ plasmid
    108..132     -  CDS            NeoR/KanR (fragment): aminoglycoside phosphotransferase confers resistance to neomycin, kanamycin, and G418 (Geneticin®)
    152..173     +  CDS            PuroR (fragment): puromycin N-acetyltransferase; pac from Streptomyces; confers resistance to puromycin
    232..252     +  CDS            lacZα (fragment): LacZα fragment of β-galactosidase; lacZ fragment
    260..417     +  CDS            lacZα (fragment): LacZα fragment of β-galactosidase; lacZ fragment
    423..474     -  misc_feature   bom (fragment): basis of mobility region from pBR322
    493..948     +  rep_origin     f1 ori (sequence partly withheld): f1 bacteriophage origin of replication; arrow indicates direction of (+) strand synthesis
    949..998     -  misc_feature   bom (fragment): basis of mobility region from pBR322
   1100..1135    -  CDS            rop (fragment): Rop protein, which maintains plasmids at low copy number; rop
   1230..1334    +  promoter       AmpR promoter: bla
   1335..2195    +  CDS            AmpR: β-lactamase; bla; confers resistance to ampicillin, carbenicillin, and related antibiotics
   2366..2954    +  rep_origin     ori: high-copy-number ColE1/pMB1/pBR322/pUC origin of replication
   3137..3229    +  CDS            lacI (fragment): lac repressor; lacI; The lac repressor binds to the lac operator to inhibit transcription in E. coli. This inhibition can be relieved by adding lactose or isopropyl-β-D-thiogalactopyranoside (IPTG).
   3242..3263    +  protein_bind   CAP binding site: CAP binding activates transcription in the presence of cAMP. E. coli catabolite activator protein
   3278..3308    +  promoter       lac promoter: promoter for the E. coli lac operon
   3316..3332    +  protein_bind   lac operator: The lac repressor binds to the lac operator to inhibit transcription in E. coli. This inhibition can be relieved by adding lactose or isopropyl-β-D-thiogalactopyranoside (IPTG). lac repressor encoded by lacI
   3388..3598    +  promoter       SV40 promoter: SV40 early promoter
   3620..3686    +  CDS            small t antigen (fragment): SV40 (simian virus 40) small t antigen
   3712..4015    +  enhancer       CMV enhancer: human cytomegalovirus immediate early enhancer
   4017..4291    +  promoter       chicken β-actin promoter: No description available
   4292..5308    +  intron         chimeric intron: chimera between introns from chicken β-actin and rabbit β-globin
   5306..5362    +  CDS            HBB (fragment): HBB_LEPEU - Experimental evidence at protein level: Swiss-Prot protein existence level 1. Involved in oxygen transport from the lung to the various peripheral tissues. From Lepus europaeus (European hare).
