[The description below was written by a language model from this plasmid's Addgene catalogue record and pLannotate feature annotations shown in this document.]
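Description:
Bxb1-GA Donor_CAG is an empty donor backbone for site-specific, single-copy integration of DNA payloads into mammalian cells, catalogued as a mammalian expression and synthetic biology vector on a pBR322/pUC-type backbone. It belongs to a platform for dual single-copy integrations into human induced pluripotent stem cells, and is intended for cloning payloads under about 20 kb. In E. coli it is maintained at high copy through the ColE1/pUC origin and selected with ampicillin via the bla gene and its promoter. An f1 phage origin is also present, along with backbone remnants such as lacZα, bom, rop and lacI fragments and a lac promoter/operator region. The sequenced record (about 5.4 kb) is somewhat larger than the 4.7 kb listed for the backbone.

No insert is recorded. The main functional element is a CAG promoter, annotated as the CMV enhancer, chicken β-actin promoter and chimeric β-actin/β-globin intron, which ends close to the end of the linearised record. It has no full-length coding sequence downstream within the plasmid. According to the stated purpose, this promoter drives the landing pad's enrichment marker, which suggests that the marker is expressed only after correct Bxb1-mediated recombination places the promoter upstream of it, allowing enrichment of integrants. The Bxb1 attachment site with the GA central dinucleotide implied by the name is not annotated in the feature table, so its position cannot be stated. An FRT site is annotated and could allow FLP-mediated recombination, though the record does not state its role. An SV40 early promoter with a small t antigen fragment lies upstream of CAG, and the short NeoR/KanR and PuroR matches are only fragments, not functional markers.
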