Addgene plasmid #229780: Bxb1-GA Donor_CAG
Purpose: (Empty Backbone) Bxb1-GA donor plasmid for the cloning of payloads <20 kb with CAG promoter for expressing landing pad enrichment marker
Depositing lab: Richard Davis. Depositing organization: Leiden University Medical Center. Publication: STRAIGHT-IN Dual: a platform for dual, single-copy integrations of DNA payloads and gene circuits into human induced pluripotent stem cells. Blanch-Asensio A, Ploessl DS, Wang NB, Mummery CL, Galloway KE, Davis RP. bioRxiv [Preprint]. 2024 Oct 17:2024.10.17.616637. doi: 10.1101/2024.10.17.616637. PubMed 39464154.
Backbone
  Vector backbone: pBR322/pUC
  Backbone size (bp): 4700
  Vector type: Mammalian Expression, Synthetic Biology
Growth in bacteria
  Bacterial resistance: Ampicillin, 100 μg/mL
  Growth temperature: 37°C
  Growth strain: NEB Stable
  Copy number: High Copy
Gene/Insert
  Gene/Insert name: None
Terms and licenses: Academic/Nonprofit Terms; Industry Terms: Not Available to Industry
Depositor comments: Please visit https://doi.org/10.1101/2024.10.17.616637 for bioRxiv preprint.
How to cite: Bxb1-GA Donor_CAG was a gift from Richard Davis (Addgene plasmid # 229780 ; http://n2t.net/addgene:229780 ; RRID:Addgene_229780)
